>Addgene plasmid #78005 | PRPS2 gRNA (BRDN0001147559) | addgene full sequence | sequence record 188818 | Addgene Assembled Sequence
CCCGGGTGCAAAGATGGATAAAGTTTTAAACAGAGAGGAATCTTTGCAGCTAATGGACCTTCTAGGTCTT
GAAAGGAGTGGGAATTGGCTCCGGTGCCCGTCAGTGGGCAGAGCGCACATCGCCCACAGTCCCCGAGAAG
TTGGGGGGAGGGGTCGGCAATTGATCCGGTGCCTAGAGAAGGTGGCGCGGGGTAAACTGGGAAAGTGATG
TCGTGTACTGGCTCCGCCTTTTTCCCGAGGGTGGGGGAGAACCGTATATAAGTGCAGTAGTCGCCGTGAA
CGTTCTTTTTCGCAACGGGTTTGCCGCCAGAACACAGGTAAGTGCCGTGTGTGGTTCCCGCGGGCCTGGC
CTCTTTACGGGTTATGGCCCTTGCGTGCCTTGAATTACTTCCACCTGGCTGCAGTACGTGATTCTTGATC
CCGAGCTTCGGGTTGGAAGTGGGTGGGAGAGTTCGAGGCCTTGCGCTTAAGGAGCCCCTTCGCCTCGTGC
TTGAGTTGAGGCCTGGCCTGGGCGCTGGGGCCGCCGCGTGCGAATCTGGTGGCACCTTCGCGCCTGTCTC
GCTGCTTTCGATAAGTCTCTAGCCATTTAAAATTTTTGATGACCTGCTGCGACGCTTTTTTTCTGGCAAG
ATAGTCTTGTAAATGCGGGCCAAGATCTGCACACTGGTATTTCGGTTTTTGGGGCCGCGGGCGGCGACGG
GGCCCGTGCGTCCCAGCGCACATGTTCGGCGAGGCGGGGCCTGCGAGCGCGGCCACCGAGAATCGGACGG
GGGTAGTCTCAAGCTGGCCGGCCTGCTCTGGTGCCTGGCCTCGCGCCGCCGTGTATCGCCCCGCCCTGGG
CGGCAAGGCTGGCCCGGTCGGCACCAGTTGCGTGAGCGGAAAGATGGCCGCTTCCCGGCCCTGCTGCAGG
GAGCTCAAAATGGAGGACGCGGCGCTCGGGAGAGCGGGCGGGTGAGTCACCCACACAAAGGAAAAGGGCC
TTTCCGTCCTCAGCCGTCGCTTCATGTGACTCCACGGAGTACCGGGCGCCGTCCAGGCACCTCGATTAGT
TCTCGAGCTTTTGGAGTACGTCGTCTTTAGGTTGGGGGGAGGGGTTTTATGCGATGGAGTTTCCCCACAC
TGAGTGGGTGGAGACTGAAGTTAGGCCAGCTTGGCACTTGATGTAATTCTCCTTGGAATTTGCCCTTTTT
GAGTTTGGATCTTGGTTCATTCTCAAGCCTCAGACAGTGGTTCAAAGTTTTTTTCTTCCATTTCAGGTGT
CGTGACGTACGGCCACCATGACCGAGTACAAGCCCACGGTGCGCCTCGCCACCCGCGACGACGTCCCCAG
GGCCGTACGCACCCTCGCCGCCGCGTTCGCCGACTACCCCGCCACGCGCCACACCGTCGATCCGGACCGC
CACATCGAGCGGGTCACCGAGCTGCAAGAACTCTTCCTCACGCGCGTCGGGCTCGACATCGGCAAGGTGT
GGGTCGCGGACGACGGCGCCGCCGTGGCGGTCTGGACCACGCCGGAGAGCGTCGAAGCGGGGGCGGTGTT
CGCCGAGATCGGCCCGCGCATGGCCGAGTTGAGCGGTTCCCGGCTGGCCGCGCAGCAACAGATGGAAGGC
CTCCTGGCGCCGCACCGGCCCAAGGAGCCCGCGTGGTTCCTGGCCACCGTCGGAGTCTCGCCCGACCACC
AGGGCAAGGGTCTGGGCAGCGCCGTCGTGCTCCCCGGAGTGGAGGCGGCCGAGCGCGCCGGGGTGCCCGC
CTTCCTGGAGACCTCCGCGCCCCGCAACCTCCCCTTCTACGAGCGGCTCGGCTTCACCGTCACCGCCGAC
GTCGAGGTGCCCGAAGGACCGCGCACCTGGTGCATGACCCGCAAGCCCGGTGCCTGAACGCGTTAAGTCG
ACAATCAACCTCTGGATTACAAAATTTGTGAAAGATTGACTGGTATTCTTAACTATGTTGCTCCTTTTAC
GCTATGTGGATACGCTGCTTTAATGCCTTTGTATCATGCTATTGCTTCCCGTATGGCTTTCATTTTCTCC
TCCTTGTATAAATCCTGGTTGCTGTCTCTTTATGAGGAGTTGTGGCCCGTTGTCAGGCAACGTGGCGTGG
TGTGCACTGTGTTTGCTGACGCAACCCCCACTGGTTGGGGCATTGCCACCACCTGTCAGCTCCTTTCCGG
GACTTTCGCTTTCCCCCTCCCTATTGCCACGGCGGAACTCATCGCCGCCTGCCTTGCCCGCTGCTGGACA
GGGGCTCGGCTGTTGGGCACTGACAATTCCGTGGTGTTGTCGGGGAAATCATCGTCCTTTCCTTGGCTGC
TCGCCTGTGTTGCCACCTGGATTCTGCGCGGGACGTCCTTCTGCTACGTCCCTTCGGCCCTCAATCCAGC
GGACCTTCCTTCCCGCGGCCTGCTGCCGGCTCTGCGGCCTCTTCCGCGTCTTCGCCTTCGCCCTCAGACG
AGTCGGATCTCCCTTTGGGCCGCCTCCCCGCGTCGACTTTAAGACCAATGACTTACAAGGCAGCTGTAGA
TCTTAGCCACTTTTTAAAAGAAAAGGGGGGACTGGAAGGGCTAATTCACTCCCAACGAAGACAAGATCTG
CTTTTTGCTTGTACTGGGTCTCTCTGGTTAGACCAGATCTGAGCCTGGGAGCTCTCTGGCTAACTAGGGA
ACCCACTGCTTAAGCCTCAATAAAGCTTGCCTTGAGTGCTTCAAGTAGTGTGTGCCCGTCTGTTGTGTGA
CTCTGGTAACTAGAGATCCCTCAGACCCTTTTAGTCAGTGTGGAAAATCTCTAGCAGTACGTATAGTAGT
TCATGTCATCTTATTATTCAGTATTTATAACTTGCAAAGAAATGAATATCAGAGAGTGAGAGGAACTTGT
TTATTGCAGCTTATAATGGTTACAAATAAAGCAATAGCATCACAAATTTCACAAATAAAGCATTTTTTTC
ACTGCATTCTAGTTGTGGTTTGTCCAAACTCATCAATGTATCTTATCATGTCTGGCTCTAGCTATCCCGC
CCCTAACTCCGCCCATCCCGCCCCTAACTCCGCCCAGTTCCGCCCATTCTCCGCCCCATGGCTGACTAAT
TTTTTTTATTTATGCAGAGGCCGAGGCCGCCTCGGCCTCTGAGCTATTCCAGAAGTAGTGAGGAGGCTTT
TTTGGAGGCCTAGGGACGTACCCAATTCGCCCTATAGTGAGTCGTATTACGCGCGCTCACTGGCCGTCGT
TTTACAACGTCGTGACTGGGAAAACCCTGGCGTTACCCAACTTAATCGCCTTGCAGCACATCCCCCTTTC
GCCAGCTGGCGTAATAGCGAAGAGGCCCGCACCGATCGCCCTTCCCAACAGTTGCGCAGCCTGAATGGCG
AATGGG
[124 nt withheld, positions 3367-3490]
C
[91 nt withheld, positions 3492-3582]
A
[49 nt withheld, positions 3584-3632]
CCTTTGACGTTGGAGTCCACGTTCTTT
[37 nt withheld, positions 3660-3696]
ACCCTATCTCGGTCTATTCTTTTGATTTATAAGGGATTTTGCCGATTTCGGCCTATTGGTTAAAAAATGA
GCTGATTTAACAAAAATTTAACGCGAATTTTAACAAAATATTAACGCTTACAATTTAGGTGGCACTTTTC
GGGGAAATGTGCGCGGAACCCCTATTTGTTTATTTTTCTAAATACATTCAAATATGTATCCGCTCATGAG
ACAATAACCCTGATAAATGCTTCAATAATATTGAAAAAGGAAGAGTATGAGTATTCAACATTTCCGTGTC
GCCCTTATTCCCTTTTTTGCGGCATTTTGCCTTCCTGTTTTTGCTCACCCAGAAACGCTGGTGAAAGTAA
AAGATGCTGAAGATCAGTTGGGTGCACGAGTGGGTTACATCGAACTGGATCTCAACAGCGGTAAGATCCT
TGAGAGTTTTCGCCCCGAAGAACGTTTTCCAATGATGAGCACTTTTAAAGTTCTGCTATGTGGCGCGGTA
TTATCCCGTATTGACGCCGGGCAAGAGCAACTCGGTCGCCGCATACACTATTCTCAGAATGACTTGGTTG
AGTACTCACCAGTCACAGAAAAGCATCTTACGGATGGCATGACAGTAAGAGAATTATGCAGTGCTGCCAT
AACCATGAGTGATAACACTGCGGCCAACTTACTTCTGACAACGATCGGAGGACCGAAGGAGCTAACCGCT
TTTTTGCACAACATGGGGGATCATGTAACTCGCCTTGATCGTTGGGAACCGGAGCTGAATGAAGCCATAC
CAAACGACGAGCGTGACACCACGATGCCTGTAGCAATGGCAACAACGTTGCGCAAACTATTAACTGGCGA
ACTACTTACTCTAGCTTCCCGGCAACAATTAATAGACTGGATGGAGGCGGATAAAGTTGCAGGACCACTT
CTGCGCTCGGCCCTTCCGGCTGGCTGGTTTATTGCTGATAAATCTGGAGCCGGTGAGCGTGGGTCTCGCG
GTATCATTGCAGCACTGGGGCCAGATGGTAAGCCCTCCCGTATCGTAGTTATCTACACGACGGGGAGTCA
GGCAACTATGGATGAACGAAATAGACAGATCGCTGAGATAGGTGCCTCACTGATTAAGCATTGGTAACTG
TCAGACCAAGTTTACTCATATATACTTTAGATTGATTTAAAACTTCATTTTTAATTTAAAAGGATCTAGG
TGAAGATCCTTTTTGATAATCTCATGACCAAAATCCCTTAACGTGAGTTTTCGTTCCACTGAGCGTCAGA
CCCCGTAGAAAAGATCAAAGGATCTTCTTGAGATCCTTTTTTTCTGCGCGTAATCTGCTGCTTGCAAACA
AAAAAACCACCGCTACCAGCGGTGGTTTGTTTGCCGGATCAAGAGCTACCAACTCTTTTTCCGAAGGTAA
CTGGCTTCAGCAGAGCGCAGATACCAAATACTGTTCTTCTAGTGTAGCCGTAGTTAGGCCACCACTTCAA
GAACTCTGTAGCACCGCCTACATACCTCGCTCTGCTAATCCTGTTACCAGTGGCTGCTGCCAGTGGCGAT
AAGTCGTGTCTTACCGGGTTGGACTCAAGACGATAGTTACCGGATAAGGCGCAGCGGTCGGGCTGAACGG
GGGGTTCGTGCACACAGCCCAGCTTGGAGCGAACGACCTACACCGAACTGAGATACCTACAGCGTGAGCT
ATGAGAAAGCGCCACGCTTCCCGAAGGGAGAAAGGCGGACAGGTATCCGGTAAGCGGCAGGGTCGGAACA
GGAGAGCGCACGAGGGAGCTTCCAGGGGGAAACGCCTGGTATCTTTATAGTCCTGTCGGGTTTCGCCACC
TCTGACTTGAGCGTCGATTTTTGTGATGCTCGTCAGGGGGGCGGAGCCTATGGAAAAACGCCAGCAACGC
GGCCTTTTTACGGTTCCTGGCCTTTTGCTGGCCTTTTGCTCACATGTTCTTTCCTGCGTTATCCCCTGAT
TCTGTGGATAACCGTATTACCGCCTTTGAGTGAGCTGATACCGCTCGCCGCAGCCGAACGACCGAGCGCA
GCGAGTCAGTGAGCGAGGAAGCGGAAGAGCGCCCAATACGCAAACCGCCTCTCCCCGCGCGTTGGCCGAT
TCATTAATGCAGCTGGCACGACAGGTTTCCCGACTGGAAAGCGGGCAGTGAGCGCAACGCAATTAATGTG
AGTTAGCTCACTCATTAGGCACCCCAGGCTTTACACTTTATGCTTCCGGCTCGTATGTTGTGTGGAATTG
TGAGCGGATAACAATTTCACACAGGAAACAGCTATGACCATGATTACGCCAAGCGCGCAATTAACCCTCA
CTAAAGGGAACAAAAGCTGGAGCTGCAAGCTTAATGTAGTCTTATGCAATACTCTTGTAGTCTTGCAACA
TGGTAACGATGAGTTAGCAACATGCCTTACAAGGAGAGAAAAAGCACCGTGCATGCCGATTGGTGGAAGT
AAGGTGGTACGATCGTGCCTTATTAGGAAGGCAACAGACGGGTCTGACATGGATTGGACGAACCACTGAA
TTGCCGCATTGCAGAGATATTGTATTTAAGTGCCTAGCTCGATACATAAACGGGTCTCTCTGGTTAGACC
AGATCTGAGCCTGGGAGCTCTCTGGCTAACTAGGGAACCCACTGCTTAAGCCTCAATAAAGCTTGCCTTG
AGTGCTTCAAGTAGTGTGTGCCCGTCTGTTGTGTGACTCTGGTAACTAGAGATCCCTCAGACCCTTTTAG
TCAGTGTGGAAAATCTCTAGCAGTGGCGCCCGAACAGGGACTTGAAAGCGAAAGGGAAACCAGAGGAGCT
CTCTCGACGCAGGACTCGGCTTGCTGAAGCGCGCACGGCAAGAGGCGAGGGGCGGCGACTGGTGAGTACG
CCAAAAATTTTGACTAGCGGAGGCTAGAAGGAGAGAGATGGGTGCGAGAGCGTCAGTATTAAGCGGGGGA
GAATTAGATCGCGATGGGAAAAAATTCGGTTAAGGCCAGGGGGAAAGAAAAAATATAAATTAAAACATAT
AGTATGGGCAAGCAGGGAGCTAGAACGATTCGCAGTTAATCCTGGCCTGTTAGAAACATCAGAAGGCTGT
AGACAAATACTGGGACAGCTACAACCATCCCTTCAGACAGGATCAGAAGAACTTAGATCATTATATAATA
CAGTAGCAACCCTCTATTGTGTGCATCAAAGGATAGAGATAAAAGACACCAAGGAAGCTTTAGACAAGAT
AGAGGAAGAGCAAAACAAAAGTAAGACCACCGCACAGCAAGCGGCCGCTGATCTTCAGACCTGGAGGAGG
AGATATGAGGGACAATTGGAGAAGTGAATTATATAAATATAAAGTAGTAAAAATTGAACCATTAGGAGTA
GCACCCACCAAGGCAAAGAGAAGAGTGGTGCAGAGAGAAAAAAGAGCAGTGGGAATAGGAGCTTTGTTCC
TTGGGTTCTTGGGAGCAGCAGGAAGCACTATGGGCGCAGCGTCAATGACGCTGACGGTACAGGCCAGACA
ATTATTGTCTGGTATAGTGCAGCAGCAGAACAATTTGCTGAGGGCTATTGAGGCGCAACAGCATCTGTTG
CAACTCACAGTCTGGGGCATCAAGCAGCTCCAGGCAAGAATCCTGGCTGTGGAAAGATACCTAAAGGATC
AACAGCTCCTGGGGATTTGGGGTTGCTCTGGAAAACTCATTTGCACCACTGCTGTGCCTTGGAATGCTAG
TTGGAGTAATAAATCTCTGGAACAGATTTGGAATCACACGACCTGGATGGAGTGGGACAGAGAAATTAAC
AATTACACAAGCTTAATACACTCCTTAATTGAAGAATCGCAAAACCAGCAAGAAAAGAATGAACAAGAAT
TATTGGAATTAGATAAATGGGCAAGTTTGTGGAATTGGTTTAACATAACAAATTGGCTGTGGTATATAAA
ATTATTCATAATGATAGTAGGAGGCTTGGTAGGTTTAAGAATAGTTTTTGCTGTACTTTCTATAGTGAAT
AGAGTTAGGCAGGGATATTCACCATTATCGTTTCAGACCCACCTCCCAACCCCGAGGGGACCCAGAGAGG
GCCTATTTCCCATGATTCCTTCATATTTGCATATACGATACAAGGCTGTTAGAGAGATAATTAGAATTAA
TTTGACTGTAAACACAAAGATATTAGTACAAAATACGTGACGTAGAAAGTAATAATTTCTTGGGTAGTTT
GCAGTTTTAAAATTATGTTTTAAAATGGACTATCATATGCTTACCGTAACTTGAAAGTATTTCGATTTCT
TGGCTTTATATATCTTGTGGAAAGGACGAAACACCGCATTGTTTCACCTGACGCAGGTTTTAGAGCTAGA
AATAGCAAGTTAAAATAAGGCTAGTCCGTTATCAACTTGAAAAAGTGGCACCGAGTCGGTGCTTTTTTAA
GCTTGGCGTAACTAGATCTTGAGACAAATGGCAGTATTCATCCACAATTTTAAAAGAAAAGGGGGGATTG
GGGGGTACAGTGCAGGGGAAAGAATAGTAGACATAATAGCAACAGACATACAAACTAAAGAATTACAAAA
ACAAATTACAAAAATTCAAAATTTTCGGGTTTATTACAGGGACAGCAGAGATCCACTTTGGCGCCGGCTC
GAGGGGG
Features (pLannotate 1.2.2; 29 found; start..end, strand, type, name):
     14..80      +  CDS            small t antigen (fragment): SV40 (simian virus 40) small t antigen
    106..317     +  promoter       EF-1α core promoter: core promoter for human elongation factor EF-1α
    318..1256    +  intron         EF-1α intron A: intron upstream of the start codon of human EF-1α
   1278..1877    +  CDS            PuroR (fragment): puromycin N-acetyltransferase; pac from Streptomyces; confers resistance to puromycin
   1893..2481    +  misc_feature   WPRE: woodchuck hepatitis virus posttranscriptional regulatory element
   2532..2551    +  misc_feature   cPPT/CTS (fragment): central polypurine tract and central termination sequence of HIV-1
   2553..2786    +  LTR            3' LTR (ΔU3): self-inactivating 3' long terminal repeat (LTR) from HIV-1
   2864..2985    +  polyA_signal   SV40 poly(A) signal: SV40 polyadenylation signal
   3025..3160    +  rep_origin     SV40 ori: SV40 origin of replication
   3181..3199    -  promoter       T7 promoter: promoter for bacteriophage T7 RNA polymerase
   3207..3362    +  CDS            lacZα (fragment): LacZα fragment of β-galactosidase; lacZ fragment
   3367..3795    +  rep_origin     f1 ori (sequence partly withheld): f1 bacteriophage origin of replication; arrow indicates direction of (+) strand synthesis
   3848..3952    +  promoter       AmpR promoter: bla
   3953..4813    +  CDS            AmpR: β-lactamase; bla; confers resistance to ampicillin, carbenicillin, and related antibiotics
   4984..5572    +  rep_origin     ori: high-copy-number ColE1/pMB1/pBR322/pUC origin of replication
   5755..5847    +  CDS            lacI (fragment): lac repressor; lacI; The lac repressor binds to the lac operator to inhibit transcription in E. coli. This inhibition can be relieved by adding lactose or isopropyl-β-D-thiogalactopyranoside (IPTG).
   5860..5881    +  protein_bind   CAP binding site: CAP binding activates transcription in the presence of cAMP. E. coli catabolite activator protein
   5896..5926    +  promoter       lac promoter: promoter for the E. coli lac operon
   5934..5950    +  protein_bind   lac operator: The lac repressor binds to the lac operator to inhibit transcription in E. coli. This inhibition can be relieved by adding lactose or isopropyl-β-D-thiogalactopyranoside (IPTG). lac repressor encoded by lacI
   5995..6013    +  promoter       T3 promoter: promoter for bacteriophage T3 RNA polymerase
   6041..6267    +  promoter       RSV promoter: Rous sarcoma virus enhancer/promoter
   6268..6448    +  LTR            5' LTR (truncated): truncated 5' long terminal repeat (LTR) from HIV-1
   6495..6620    +  misc_feature   HIV-1 Ψ: packaging signal of human immunodeficiency virus type 1
   6604..6967    +  CDS            HIV-1 gag (fragment): gag protein from human immunodeficiency virus 1; gag
   7113..7346    +  misc_feature   RRE: The Rev response element (RRE) of HIV-1 allows for Rev-dependent mRNA export from the nucleus to the cytoplasm.
   7723..7749    +  CDS            Rev (fragment): human immunodeficiency virus 1 (HIV-1) Rev protein; rev; enhances nuclear export of unspliced and incompletely spliced viral mRNAs
   7753..7993    +  promoter       U6 promoter: RNA polymerase III promoter for human U6 snRNA
   8023..8098    +  misc_RNA       gRNA scaffold: guide RNA scaffold for the Streptococcus pyogenes CRISPR/Cas9 system
   8154..8271    +  misc_feature   cPPT/CTS: central polypurine tract and central termination sequence of HIV-1
