[The description below was written by a language model from this plasmid's Addgene catalogue record and pLannotate feature annotations shown in this document.]
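Description:
PRPS2 gRNA (BRDN0001147559) is a third-generation lentiviral CRISPR guide plasmid built on the lentiGuide-Puro backbone, designed to deliver a single guide RNA against human PRPS2 (phosphoribosyl pyrophosphate synthetase 2) into mammalian cells. In bacteria it is maintained as a high-copy plasmid through a ColE1/pUC-type origin and selected with ampicillin via the β-lactamase gene. An f1 origin, an SV40 origin and leftover lac, T7 and T3 cloning-vector elements are also annotated in the backbone.

The viral genome is transcribed from an RSV promoter fused to a truncated HIV-1 5' LTR, which makes packaging Tat-independent. It carries the Ψ packaging signal with a partial gag region, the Rev response element for nuclear export of the full-length RNA, a cPPT/CTS element, and a self-inactivating ΔU3 3' LTR followed by an SV40 polyadenylation signal. Between the LTRs there are two expression units. A human U6 RNA polymerase III promoter drives the PRPS2-targeting spacer joined to the Streptococcus pyogenes Cas9 guide scaffold. An EF-1α core promoter with its intron A drives puromycin N-acetyltransferase, stabilised by a WPRE, so that transduced cells can be selected with puromycin.

The plasmid does not encode Cas9, so it must be paired with a separate Cas9 lentiviral vector or used in cells that already express Cas9. The guide was designed against two PRPS2 reference transcripts and belongs to a human kinome gRNA collection associated with work on optimised sgRNA design. It is typically used for knockout of PRPS2 in human cells.
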