Addgene plasmid #78005: PRPS2 gRNA (BRDN0001147559)
Purpose: 3rd generation lentiviral gRNA plasmid targeting human PRPS2
Depositing lab: John Doench & David Root. Depositing organization: Broad Institute. Publication: Optimized sgRNA design to maximize activity and minimize off-target effects of CRISPR-Cas9. Doench JG, Fusi N, Sullender M, Hegde M, Vaimberg EW, Donovan KF, Smith I, Tothova Z, Wilen C, Orchard R, Virgin HW, Listgarten J, Root DE. Nat Biotechnol. 2016 Jan 18. doi: 10.1038/nbt.3437. PubMed 26780180.
Backbone
  Vector backbone: lentiGuide-Puro
  Backbone manufacturer: Zhang Lab (Addgene plasmid # 52963)
  Vector type: Mammalian Expression, Lentiviral, CRISPR
  Selectable markers: Puromycin
Growth in bacteria
  Bacterial resistance: Ampicillin, 100 μg/mL
  Growth temperature: 37°C
  Growth strain: DH5alpha
  Copy number: High Copy
Gene/Insert
  Gene/Insert name: PRPS2 (alt names: PRPS2; NM_001039091.2)
  gRNA/shRNA sequence: CATTGTTTCACCTGACGCAG
  Species: H. sapiens (human)
  Entrez Gene: PRPS2 (a.k.a. PRSII)
  Promoter: hU6
  Cloning method: Unknown
  Sequencing primers: 5′ U6-F; 3′ pS2-R
Terms and licenses: Academic/Nonprofit Terms; Industry Terms: Not Available to Industry
Depositor comments: The gRNA was designed to target the following Genbank reference sequence(s): NM_001039091.2,NM_002765.4. Note that this plasmid does NOT contain Cas9. It should be used in conjunction with lentiCas9-Blast (Addgene #52962) or otherwise with cell lines already expressing Cas9. Browse the full kinome gRNA library at http://www.addgene.org/pooled-library/broadgpp-human-kinome/ or visit http://www.broadinstitute.org/rnai/public/ for detailed protocols and information.
How to cite: PRPS2 gRNA (BRDN0001147559) was a gift from John Doench & David Root (Addgene plasmid # 78005 ; http://n2t.net/addgene:78005 ; RRID:Addgene_78005)
