>Addgene plasmid #78005 | PRPS2 gRNA (BRDN0001147559) | depositor partial sequence | sequence record 145464 | Target Sequence
CATTGTTTCACCTGACGCAG
