>Addgene plasmid #78005 | PRPS2 gRNA (BRDN0001147559) | addgene partial sequence | sequence record 188817 | hU6-F
ACGTAGAAAGTAATAATTTCTTGGGTAGTTTGCAGTTTTAAAATTATGTTTTAAAATGGACTATCATATG
CTTACCGTAACTTGAAAGTATTTCGATTTCTTGGCTTTATATATCTTGTGGAAAGGACGAAACACCGCAT
TGTTTCACCTGACGCAGGTTTTAGAGCTAGAAATAGCAAGTTAAAATAAGGCTAGTCCGTTATCAACTTG
AAAAAGTGGCACCGAGTCGGTGCTTTTTTAAGCTTGGCGTAACTAGATCTTGAGACAAATGGCAGTATTC
ATCCACAATTTTAAAAGAAAAGGGGGGATTGGGGGGTACAGTGCAGGGGAAAGAATAGTAGACATAATAG
CAACAGACATACAAACTAAAGAATTACAAAAACAAATTACAAAAATTCAAAATTTTCGGGTTTATTACAG
GGACAGCAGAGATCCACTTTGGCGCCGGCTCGAGGGGGCCCGGGTGCAAAGATGGATAAAGTTTTAAACA
GAGAGGAATCTTTGCAGCTAATGGACCTTCTAGGTCTTGAAAGGAGTGGGAATTGGCTCCGGTGCCCGTC
AGTGGGCAGA
